Addgene plasmid #90605: CDK1 B8.1 gRNA
Purpose: 3rd generation lentiviral gRNA plasmid targeting human CDK1
Depositing lab: Iain Cheeseman. Depositing organization: Whitehead Institute for Biomedical Research. Publication: Large-Scale Analysis of CRISPR/Cas9 Cell-Cycle Knockouts Reveals the Diversity of p53-Dependent Responses to Cell-Cycle Defects. McKinley KL, Cheeseman IM. Dev Cell. 2017 Feb 27;40(4):405-420.e2. doi: 10.1016/j.devcel.2017.01.012. Epub 2017 Feb 16. PubMed 28216383.
Backbone
  Vector backbone: pLenti-sgRNA
  Backbone manufacturer: Eric Lander & David Sabatini labs (Addgene plasmid #71409)
  Backbone size w/o insert (bp): 9151
  Vector type: Lentiviral, CRISPR
  Selectable markers: Puromycin
Growth in bacteria
  Bacterial resistance: Ampicillin, 100 μg/mL
  Growth temperature: 37°C
  Growth strain: NEB Stable
  Copy number: Unknown
Gene/Insert
  Gene/Insert name: CDK1 (Guide Designation B8.1) (alt name: pKMKO series)
  gRNA/shRNA sequence: CACCGGTTCCTAGTACTGCAATTC
  Species: H. sapiens (human)
  Promoter: U6
  Cloning method: Restriction Enzyme; 5′ cloning site BsmBI (destroyed during cloning); 3′ cloning site BsmBI (destroyed during cloning)
  Sequencing primers: 5′ hU6-F (5'-GAGGGCCTATTTCCCATGATT-3'); 3′ EF1a-R (5'-CACGGCGACTACTGCACTTA-3')
Terms and licenses: Academic/Nonprofit Terms; Industry Terms: Not Available to Industry
Depositor comments: Please note that gRNA target sequence listed is not strictly the 20nt spacer sequence, but also contains the 5' BsmBI overhang. For more information about knockout human cell lines generated using this plasmid, please see http://cellcycleknockouts.wi.mit.edu/ .
How to cite: CDK1 B8.1 gRNA was a gift from Iain Cheeseman (Addgene plasmid # 90605 ; http://n2t.net/addgene:90605 ; RRID:Addgene_90605)
