[The description below was written by a language model from this plasmid's Addgene catalogue record and pLannotate feature annotations shown in this document.]
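Description:
CDK1 B8.1 gRNA is a third-generation lentiviral CRISPR guide RNA plasmid built on the pLenti-sgRNA backbone and designed to target human CDK1. It is propagated in E. coli through a high-copy ColE1/pUC-type origin with ampicillin selection (AmpR), and it also carries an f1 origin and residual lac/lacZα cloning-vector elements. The viral portion has the usual third-generation arrangement. An RSV promoter drives a truncated HIV-1 5' LTR, making genomic RNA production Tat-independent. This is followed by the Ψ packaging signal with a partial gag fragment, the Rev response element for Rev-dependent nuclear export, a cPPT/CTS, and a self-inactivating ΔU3 3' LTR. An SV40 poly(A) signal and SV40 origin lie downstream of the 3' LTR.

The payload consists of two cassettes. A human U6 RNA polymerase III promoter drives the CDK1-specific spacer, which was cloned between BsmBI sites that were destroyed in the process. The spacer is fused to the Streptococcus pyogenes sgRNA scaffold, annotated in the table as a tracrRNA fragment. An EF-1α core promoter then expresses puromycin N-acetyltransferase, followed by a WPRE to enhance transcript expression, so transduced mammalian cells can be selected with puromycin. No Cas9 is annotated on the plasmid, so the nuclease must be supplied separately. The depositor notes that the listed guide sequence includes the 5' BsmBI overhang as well as the spacer.

The sequenced record is 7,301 nt, whereas the catalogue lists the backbone without insert as 9,151 bp; the record does not explain this difference. The plasmid belongs to a series of guides used in a large-scale CRISPR/Cas9 analysis of cell-cycle gene knockouts in human cells.
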