Features (pLannotate 1.2.2; 27 found; start..end, strand, type, name):
    105..126     +  protein_bind   CAP binding site: CAP binding activates transcription in the presence of cAMP. E. coli catabolite activator protein
    141..171     +  promoter       lac promoter: promoter for the E. coli lac operon
    179..195     +  protein_bind   lac operator: The lac repressor binds to the lac operator to inhibit transcription in E. coli. This inhibition can be relieved by adding lactose or isopropyl-β-D-thiogalactopyranoside (IPTG). lac repressor encoded by lacI
    240..258     +  promoter       T3 promoter: promoter for bacteriophage T3 RNA polymerase
    286..512     +  promoter       RSV promoter: Rous sarcoma virus enhancer/promoter
    513..693     +  LTR            5' LTR (truncated): truncated 5' long terminal repeat (LTR) from HIV-1
    740..865     +  misc_feature   HIV-1 Ψ: packaging signal of human immunodeficiency virus type 1
    849..1212    +  CDS            HIV-1 gag (fragment): gag protein from human immunodeficiency virus 1; gag
   1358..1591    +  misc_feature   RRE: The Rev response element (RRE) of HIV-1 allows for Rev-dependent mRNA export from the nucleus to the cytoplasm.
   1968..1994    +  CDS            Rev (fragment): human immunodeficiency virus 1 (HIV-1) Rev protein; rev; enhances nuclear export of unspliced and incompletely spliced viral mRNAs
   1998..2238    +  promoter       U6 promoter: RNA polymerase III promoter for human U6 snRNA
   2285..2352    +  misc_RNA       tracrRNA (fragment): trans-activating CRISPR RNA for the Streptococcus pyogenes CRISPR/Cas9 system
   2401..2518    +  misc_feature   cPPT/CTS: central polypurine tract and central termination sequence of HIV-1
   2587..2798    +  promoter       EF-1α core promoter: core promoter for human elongation factor EF-1α
   2824..3423    +  CDS            PuroR (fragment): puromycin N-acetyltransferase; pac from Streptomyces; confers resistance to puromycin
   3439..4027    +  misc_feature   WPRE: woodchuck hepatitis virus posttranscriptional regulatory element
   4078..4097    +  misc_feature   cPPT/CTS (fragment): central polypurine tract and central termination sequence of HIV-1
   4099..4332    +  LTR            3' LTR (ΔU3): self-inactivating 3' long terminal repeat (LTR) from HIV-1
   4410..4531    +  polyA_signal   SV40 poly(A) signal: SV40 polyadenylation signal
   4571..4706    +  rep_origin     SV40 ori: SV40 origin of replication
   4727..4745    -  promoter       T7 promoter: promoter for bacteriophage T7 RNA polymerase
   4753..4908    +  CDS            lacZα (fragment): LacZα fragment of β-galactosidase; lacZ fragment
   4913..5341    +  rep_origin     f1 ori (sequence partly withheld): f1 bacteriophage origin of replication; arrow indicates direction of (+) strand synthesis
   5394..5498    +  promoter       AmpR promoter: bla
   5499..6359    +  CDS            AmpR: β-lactamase; bla; confers resistance to ampicillin, carbenicillin, and related antibiotics
   6530..7118    +  rep_origin     ori: high-copy-number ColE1/pMB1/pBR322/pUC origin of replication
   7301..92      +  CDS            lacI (fragment) (across the origin): lac repressor; lacI; The lac repressor binds to the lac operator to inhibit transcription in E. coli. This inhibition can be relieved by adding lactose or isopropyl-β-D-thiogalactopyranoside (IPTG).
>Addgene plasmid #90605 | CDK1 B8.1 gRNA | addgene full sequence | sequence record 182876 | Addgene NGS Result
CGCCCAATACGCAAACCGCCTCTCCCCGCGCGTTGGCCGATTCATTAATGCAGCTGGCACGACAGGTTTC
CCGACTGGAAAGCGGGCAGTGAGCGCAACGCAATTAATGTGAGTTAGCTCACTCATTAGGCACCCCAGGC
TTTACACTTTATGCTTCCGGCTCGTATGTTGTGTGGAATTGTGAGCGGATAACAATTTCACACAGGAAAC
AGCTATGACCATGATTACGCCAAGCGCGCAATTAACCCTCACTAAAGGGAACAAAAGCTGGAGCTGCAAG
CTTAATGTAGTCTTATGCAATACTCTTGTAGTCTTGCAACATGGTAACGATGAGTTAGCAACATGCCTTA
CAAGGAGAGAAAAAGCACCGTGCATGCCGATTGGTGGAAGTAAGGTGGTACGATCGTGCCTTATTAGGAA
GGCAACAGACGGGTCTGACATGGATTGGACGAACCACTGAATTGCCGCATTGCAGAGATATTGTATTTAA
GTGCCTAGCTCGATACATAAACGGGTCTCTCTGGTTAGACCAGATCTGAGCCTGGGAGCTCTCTGGCTAA
CTAGGGAACCCACTGCTTAAGCCTCAATAAAGCTTGCCTTGAGTGCTTCAAGTAGTGTGTGCCCGTCTGT
TGTGTGACTCTGGTAACTAGAGATCCCTCAGACCCTTTTAGTCAGTGTGGAAAATCTCTAGCAGTGGCGC
CCGAACAGGGACTTGAAAGCGAAAGGGAAACCAGAGGAGCTCTCTCGACGCAGGACTCGGCTTGCTGAAG
CGCGCACGGCAAGAGGCGAGGGGCGGCGACTGGTGAGTACGCCAAAAATTTTGACTAGCGGAGGCTAGAA
GGAGAGAGATGGGTGCGAGAGCGTCAGTATTAAGCGGGGGAGAATTAGATCGCGATGGGAAAAAATTCGG
TTAAGGCCAGGGGGAAAGAAAAAATATAAATTAAAACATATAGTATGGGCAAGCAGGGAGCTAGAACGAT
TCGCAGTTAATCCTGGCCTGTTAGAAACATCAGAAGGCTGTAGACAAATACTGGGACAGCTACAACCATC
CCTTCAGACAGGATCAGAAGAACTTAGATCATTATATAATACAGTAGCAACCCTCTATTGTGTGCATCAA
AGGATAGAGATAAAAGACACCAAGGAAGCTTTAGACAAGATAGAGGAAGAGCAAAACAAAAGTAAGACCA
CCGCACAGCAAGCGGCCGCTGATCTTCAGACCTGGAGGAGGAGATATGAGGGACAATTGGAGAAGTGAAT
TATATAAATATAAAGTAGTAAAAATTGAACCATTAGGAGTAGCACCCACCAAGGCAAAGAGAAGAGTGGT
GCAGAGAGAAAAAAGAGCAGTGGGAATAGGAGCTTTGTTCCTTGGGTTCTTGGGAGCAGCAGGAAGCACT
ATGGGCGCAGCGTCAATGACGCTGACGGTACAGGCCAGACAATTATTGTCTGGTATAGTGCAGCAGCAGA
ACAATTTGCTGAGGGCTATTGAGGCGCAACAGCATCTGTTGCAACTCACAGTCTGGGGCATCAAGCAGCT
CCAGGCAAGAATCCTGGCTGTGGAAAGATACCTAAAGGATCAACAGCTCCTGGGGATTTGGGGTTGCTCT
GGAAAACTCATTTGCACCACTGCTGTGCCTTGGAATGCTAGTTGGAGTAATAAATCTCTGGAACAGATTT
GGAATCACACGACCTGGATGGAGTGGGACAGAGAAATTAACAATTACACAAGCTTAATACACTCCTTAAT
TGAAGAATCGCAAAACCAGCAAGAAAAGAATGAACAAGAATTATTGGAATTAGATAAATGGGCAAGTTTG
TGGAATTGGTTTAACATAACAAATTGGCTGTGGTATATAAAATTATTCATAATGATAGTAGGAGGCTTGG
TAGGTTTAAGAATAGTTTTTGCTGTACTTTCTATAGTGAATAGAGTTAGGCAGGGATATTCACCATTATC
GTTTCAGACCCACCTCCCAACCCCGAGGGGACCCAGAGAGGGCCTATTTCCCATGATTCCTTCATATTTG
CATATACGATACAAGGCTGTTAGAGAGATAATTAGAATTAATTTGACTGTAAACACAAAGATATTAGTAC
AAAATACGTGACGTAGAAAGTAATAATTTCTTGGGTAGTTTGCAGTTTTAAAATTATGTTTTAAAATGGA
CTATCATATGCTTACCGTAACTTGAAAGTATTTCGATTTCTTGGCTTTATATATCTTGTGGAAAGGACGA
AACACCGGTTCCTAGTACTGCAATTCGTTTAAGAGCTATGCTGGAAACAGCATAGCAAGTTTAAATAAGG
CTAGTCCGTTATCAACTTGAAAAAGTGGCACCGAGTCGGTGCTTTTTTTGAATTCTAGATCTTGAGACAA
ATGGCAGTATTCATCCACAATTTTAAAAGAAAAGGGGGGATTGGGGGGTACAGTGCAGGGGAAAGAATAG
TAGACATAATAGCAACAGACATACAAACTAAAGAATTACAAAAACAAATTACAAAAATTCAAAATTTTCG
GGTTTATTACAGGGACAGCAGAGATCCACTTTGGCGCCGGCTCGAGTGGCTCCGGTGCCCGTCAGTGGGC
AGAGCGCACATCGCCCACAGTCCCCGAGAAGTTGGGGGGAGGGGTCGGCAATTGAACCGGTGCCTAGAGA
AGGTGGCGCGGGGTAAACTGGGAAAGTGATGTCGTGTACTGGCTCCGCCTTTTTCCCGAGGGTGGGGGAG
AACCGTATATAAGTGCAGTAGTCGCCGTGAACGTTCTTTTTCGCAACGGGTTTGCCGCCAGAACACAGGT
GTCGTGACGCGGGATCCGCCACCATGACCGAGTACAAGCCCACGGTGCGCCTCGCCACCCGCGACGACGT
CCCCAGGGCCGTACGCACCCTCGCCGCCGCGTTCGCCGACTACCCCGCCACGCGCCACACCGTCGATCCG
GACCGCCACATCGAGCGGGTCACCGAGCTGCAAGAACTCTTCCTCACGCGCGTCGGGCTCGACATCGGCA
AGGTGTGGGTCGCGGACGACGGCGCCGCGGTGGCGGTCTGGACCACGCCGGAGAGCGTCGAAGCGGGGGC
GGTGTTCGCCGAGATCGGCCCGCGCATGGCCGAGTTGAGCGGTTCCCGGCTGGCCGCGCAGCAACAGATG
GAAGGCCTCCTGGCGCCGCACCGGCCCAAGGAGCCCGCGTGGTTCCTGGCCACCGTCGGAGTCTCGCCCG
ACCACCAGGGCAAGGGTCTGGGCAGCGCCGTCGTGCTCCCCGGAGTGGAGGCGGCCGAGCGCGCCGGGGT
GCCCGCCTTCCTGGAGACCTCCGCGCCCCGCAACCTCCCCTTCTACGAGCGGCTCGGCTTCACCGTCACC
GCCGACGTCGAGGTGCCCGAAGGACCGCGCACCTGGTGCATGACCCGCAAGCCCGGTGCCTGAACGCGTT
AAGTCGACAATCAACCTCTGGATTACAAAATTTGTGAAAGATTGACTGGTATTCTTAACTATGTTGCTCC
TTTTACGCTATGTGGATACGCTGCTTTAATGCCTTTGTATCATGCTATTGCTTCCCGTATGGCTTTCATT
TTCTCCTCCTTGTATAAATCCTGGTTGCTGTCTCTTTATGAGGAGTTGTGGCCCGTTGTCAGGCAACGTG
GCGTGGTGTGCACTGTGTTTGCTGACGCAACCCCCACTGGTTGGGGCATTGCCACCACCTGTCAGCTCCT
TTCCGGGACTTTCGCTTTCCCCCTCCCTATTGCCACGGCGGAACTCATCGCCGCCTGCCTTGCCCGCTGC
TGGACAGGGGCTCGGCTGTTGGGCACTGACAATTCCGTGGTGTTGTCGGGGAAATCATCGTCCTTTCCTT
GGCTGCTCGCCTGTGTTGCCACCTGGATTCTGCGCGGGACGTCCTTCTGCTACGTCCCTTCGGCCCTCAA
TCCAGCGGACCTTCCTTCCCGCGGCCTGCTGCCGGCTCTGCGGCCTCTTCCGCGTCTTCGCCTTCGCCCT
CAGACGAGTCGGATCTCCCTTTGGGCCGCCTCCCCGCGTCGACTTTAAGACCAATGACTTACAAGGCAGC
TGTAGATCTTAGCCACTTTTTAAAAGAAAAGGGGGGACTGGAAGGGCTAATTCACTCCCAACGAAGACAA
GATCTGCTTTTTGCTTGTACTGGGTCTCTCTGGTTAGACCAGATCTGAGCCTGGGAGCTCTCTGGCTAAC
TAGGGAACCCACTGCTTAAGCCTCAATAAAGCTTGCCTTGAGTGCTTCAAGTAGTGTGTGCCCGTCTGTT
GTGTGACTCTGGTAACTAGAGATCCCTCAGACCCTTTTAGTCAGTGTGGAAAATCTCTAGCAGTACGTAT
AGTAGTTCATGTCATCTTATTATTCAGTATTTATAACTTGCAAAGAAATGAATATCAGAGAGTGAGAGGA
ACTTGTTTATTGCAGCTTATAATGGTTACAAATAAAGCAATAGCATCACAAATTTCACAAATAAAGCATT
TTTTTCACTGCATTCTAGTTGTGGTTTGTCCAAACTCATCAATGTATCTTATCATGTCTGGCTCTAGCTA
TCCCGCCCCTAACTCCGCCCATCCCGCCCCTAACTCCGCCCAGTTCCGCCCATTCTCCGCCCCATGGCTG
ACTAATTTTTTTTATTTATGCAGAGGCCGAGGCCGCCTCGGCCTCTGAGCTATTCCAGAAGTAGTGAGGA
GGCTTTTTTGGAGGCCTAGGGACGTACCCAATTCGCCCTATAGTGAGTCGTATTACGCGCGCTCACTGGC
CGTCGTTTTACAACGTCGTGACTGGGAAAACCCTGGCGTTACCCAACTTAATCGCCTTGCAGCACATCCC
CCTTTCGCCAGCTGGCGTAATAGCGAAGAGGCCCGCACCGATCGCCCTTCCCAACAGTTGCGCAGCCTGA
ATGGCGAATGGG
[124 nt withheld, positions 4913-5036]
C
[91 nt withheld, positions 5038-5128]
A
[49 nt withheld, positions 5130-5178]
CCTTTGACGTTGGAGTCCACGTTCTTT
[37 nt withheld, positions 5206-5242]
ACCCTATCTCGGTCTATTCTTTTGATTTATAAGGGATTTTGCCGATTTCGGCCTATTGGTTAAAAAATGA
GCTGATTTAACAAAAATTTAACGCGAATTTTAACAAAATATTAACGCTTACAATTTAGGTGGCACTTTTC
GGGGAAATGTGCGCGGAACCCCTATTTGTTTATTTTTCTAAATACATTCAAATATGTATCCGCTCATGAG
ACAATAACCCTGATAAATGCTTCAATAATATTGAAAAAGGAAGAGTATGAGTATTCAACATTTCCGTGTC
GCCCTTATTCCCTTTTTTGCGGCATTTTGCCTTCCTGTTTTTGCTCACCCAGAAACGCTGGTGAAAGTAA
AAGATGCTGAAGATCAGTTGGGTGCACGAGTGGGTTACATCGAACTGGATCTCAACAGCGGTAAGATCCT
TGAGAGTTTTCGCCCCGAAGAACGTTTTCCAATGATGAGCACTTTTAAAGTTCTGCTATGTGGCGCGGTA
TTATCCCGTATTGACGCCGGGCAAGAGCAACTCGGTCGCCGCATACACTATTCTCAGAATGACTTGGTTG
AGTACTCACCAGTCACAGAAAAGCATCTTACGGATGGCATGACAGTAAGAGAATTATGCAGTGCTGCCAT
AACCATGAGTGATAACACTGCGGCCAACTTACTTCTGACAACGATCGGAGGACCGAAGGAGCTAACCGCT
TTTTTGCACAACATGGGGGATCATGTAACTCGCCTTGATCGTTGGGAACCGGAGCTGAATGAAGCCATAC
CAAACGACGAGCGTGACACCACGATGCCTGTAGCAATGGCAACAACGTTGCGCAAACTATTAACTGGCGA
ACTACTTACTCTAGCTTCCCGGCAACAATTAATAGACTGGATGGAGGCGGATAAAGTTGCAGGACCACTT
CTGCGCTCGGCCCTTCCGGCTGGCTGGTTTATTGCTGATAAATCTGGAGCCGGTGAGCGTGGGTCTCGCG
GTATCATTGCAGCACTGGGGCCAGATGGTAAGCCCTCCCGTATCGTAGTTATCTACACGACGGGGAGTCA
GGCAACTATGGATGAACGAAATAGACAGATCGCTGAGATAGGTGCCTCACTGATTAAGCATTGGTAACTG
TCAGACCAAGTTTACTCATATATACTTTAGATTGATTTAAAACTTCATTTTTAATTTAAAAGGATCTAGG
TGAAGATCCTTTTTGATAATCTCATGACCAAAATCCCTTAACGTGAGTTTTCGTTCCACTGAGCGTCAGA
CCCCGTAGAAAAGATCAAAGGATCTTCTTGAGATCCTTTTTTTCTGCGCGTAATCTGCTGCTTGCAAACA
AAAAAACCACCGCTACCAGCGGTGGTTTGTTTGCCGGATCAAGAGCTACCAACTCTTTTTCCGAAGGTAA
CTGGCTTCAGCAGAGCGCAGATACCAAATACTGTTCTTCTAGTGTAGCCGTAGTTAGGCCACCACTTCAA
GAACTCTGTAGCACCGCCTACATACCTCGCTCTGCTAATCCTGTTACCAGTGGCTGCTGCCAGTGGCGAT
AAGTCGTGTCTTACCGGGTTGGACTCAAGACGATAGTTACCGGATAAGGCGCAGCGGTCGGGCTGAACGG
GGGGTTCGTGCACACAGCCCAGCTTGGAGCGAACGACCTACACCGAACTGAGATACCTACAGCGTGAGCT
ATGAGAAAGCGCCACGCTTCCCGAAGGGAGAAAGGCGGACAGGTATCCGGTAAGCGGCAGGGTCGGAACA
GGAGAGCGCACGAGGGAGCTTCCAGGGGGAAACGCCTGGTATCTTTATAGTCCTGTCGGGTTTCGCCACC
TCTGACTTGAGCGTCGATTTTTGTGATGCTCGTCAGGGGGGCGGAGCCTATGGAAAAACGCCAGCAACGC
GGCCTTTTTACGGTTCCTGGCCTTTTGCTGGCCTTTTGCTCACATGTTCTTTCCTGCGTTATCCCCTGAT
TCTGTGGATAACCGTATTACCGCCTTTGAGTGAGCTGATACCGCTCGCCGCAGCCGAACGACCGAGCGCA
GCGAGTCAGTGAGCGAGGAAGCGGAAGAG
